Addgene plasmid #184988: pSCL.103
Purpose: Express Cas9-P2A-Eco1RT
Depositing lab: Seth Shipman. Depositing organization: J. David Gladstone Institutes. Publication: Precise genome editing across kingdoms of life using retron-derived DNA. Lopez SC, Crawford KD, Lear SK, Bhattarai-Kline S, Shipman SL. Nat Chem Biol. 2022 Feb;18(2):199-206. doi: 10.1038/s41589-021-00927-y. Epub 2021 Dec 23. PubMed 34949838.
Backbone
  Vector backbone: pZS157 (Addgene plasmid #114454)
  Vector type: Yeast Expression
Growth in bacteria
  Bacterial resistance: Ampicillin, 100 μg/mL
  Growth temperature: 37°C
  Growth strain: DH5alpha
  Copy number: High Copy
Gene/Insert
  Gene/Insert name: Cas9-P2A-Eco1RT
  Species: E. coli, S. pyogenes
  Mutation: human codon optimized RT
  Promoter: Gal1-10
  Tag / fusion protein: SV40NLS (N terminal on insert); SV40NLS (C terminal on insert)
  Cloning method: Gibson Cloning
Terms and licenses: Academic/Nonprofit Terms; Industry Terms: Not Available to Industry
How to cite: pSCL.103 was a gift from Seth Shipman (Addgene plasmid # 184988 ; http://n2t.net/addgene:184988 ; RRID:Addgene_184988)
