[The description below was written by a language model from this plasmid's Addgene catalogue record and pLannotate feature annotations shown in this document.]
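Description:
pSCL.103 is a yeast expression plasmid built on the pZS157 backbone that produces Streptococcus pyogenes Cas9 and the Escherichia coli retron Eco1 (Ec86) reverse transcriptase from a single open reading frame. In E. coli it is propagated as a high-copy plasmid through a ColE1/pUC-type origin with ampicillin selection from the β-lactamase gene. An f1 origin and remnants of a pBluescript-style lac/lacZα region and T3 promoter are also present. For yeast, the HIS3 gene with its own promoter provides histidine auxotrophic selection. The feature table annotates no yeast replication origin (2μ or CEN/ARS), and the record does not state whether the plasmid is maintained episomally or integrated into the genome.

The payload is driven by the divergent, galactose-inducible GAL1,10 promoter, which is regulated by Gal4, and is terminated by the CYC1 terminator. Cas9 comes first, followed by a short gap that corresponds to the P2A peptide named in the catalogue entry, and then the Eco1 RT coding sequence, which is recorded as human codon optimized. P2A causes ribosomal skipping, so the two proteins are released separately from one transcript. SV40 nuclear localization signals are listed at the N- and C-terminal ends of the insert.

No guide RNA or retron non-coding RNA cassette appears on this plasmid, so those components would presumably have to be supplied from elsewhere. The associated work concerns retron-based precise genome editing, in which the RT reverse-transcribes a retron ncRNA into single-stranded donor DNA inside the cell while Cas9 cuts the target site. This construct supplies the inducible protein components of that system in Saccharomyces cerevisiae.
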