Features (pLannotate 1.2.2; 21 found; start..end, strand, type, name):
     50..702     +  promoter       GAL1,10 promoter: GAL1 and GAL10 genes of S. cerevisiae; divergent inducible promoter, regulated by Gal4
    703..721     +  misc_feature   MCS (fragment): pBluescript multiple cloning site
    762..4864    +  CDS            Cas9 (fragment): Cas9 (Csn1) endonuclease from the Streptococcus pyogenes Type II CRISPR/Cas system generates RNA-guided double strand breaks in DNA
   4922..5878    +  CDS            RT86_ECOLX: Protein predicted: Swiss-Prot protein existence level 4. Participates in the synthesis of a msDNA (a branched RNA linked by a 2',5'-phosphodiester linkage to a single-stranded DNA) of unknown function. The retron transcript serves as primer and template to the reaction, and codes for the RT. From Escherichia coli.
   5964..6153    +  terminator     CYC1 terminator: S. cerevisiae CYC1; transcription terminator for CYC1
   6192..6210    -  promoter       T3 promoter: promoter for bacteriophage T3 RNA polymerase
   6255..6271    -  protein_bind   lac operator: The lac repressor binds to the lac operator to inhibit transcription in E. coli. This inhibition can be relieved by adding lactose or isopropyl-β-D-thiogalactopyranoside (IPTG). lac repressor encoded by lacI
   6279..6309    -  promoter       lac promoter: promoter for the E. coli lac operon
   6324..6345    -  protein_bind   CAP binding site: CAP binding activates transcription in the presence of cAMP. E. coli catabolite activator protein
   6358..6450    -  CDS            lacI (fragment): lac repressor; lacI; The lac repressor binds to the lac operator to inhibit transcription in E. coli. This inhibition can be relieved by adding lactose or isopropyl-β-D-thiogalactopyranoside (IPTG).
   6633..7221    -  rep_origin     ori: high-copy-number ColE1/pMB1/pBR322/pUC origin of replication
   7392..8252    -  CDS            AmpR: β-lactamase; bla; confers resistance to ampicillin, carbenicillin, and related antibiotics
   8253..8357    -  promoter       AmpR promoter: bla
   8452..8487    +  CDS            rop (fragment): Rop protein, which maintains plasmids at low copy number; rop
   8589..8638    +  misc_feature   bom (fragment): basis of mobility region from pBR322
   8639..8719    -  CDS            MRM1 (fragment): MRM1_YEAST - Also known as PET56 From Saccharomyces cerevisiae (strain ATCC 204508 / S288c) (Baker's yeast).
   8769..8956    +  promoter       HIS3 promoter: S. cerevisiae HIS3
   8957..9619    +  CDS            HIS3: imidazoleglycerol-phosphate dehydratase, required for histidine biosynthesis; S. cerevisiae HIS3; yeast auxotrophic marker
   9827..9878    +  misc_feature   bom (fragment): basis of mobility region from pBR322
   9906..10334   -  rep_origin     f1 ori (sequence partly withheld): f1 bacteriophage origin of replication; arrow indicates direction of (+) strand synthesis
  10338..10404   -  CDS            lacZα (fragment): LacZα fragment of β-galactosidase; lacZ fragment
>Addgene plasmid #184988 | pSCL.103 | addgene full sequence | sequence record 376703 | Addgene NGS Result
TCAGCGGACTTGACCTTTCTTTTCTTCTTTGGTGGCATTTATATTGAATTTTCAAAAATTCTTACTTTTT
TTTTGGATGGACGCAAAGAAGTTTAATAATCATATTACATGGCATTACCACCATATACATATCCATATCT
AATCTTACTTATATGTTGTGGAAATGTAAAGAGCCCCATTATCTTAGCCTAAAAAAACCTTCTCTTTGGA
ACTTTCAGTAATACGCTTAACTGCTCATTGCTATATTGAAGTACGGATTAGAAGCCGCCGAGCGGGCGAC
AGCCCTCCGACGGAAGACTCTCCTCCGTGCGTCCTCGTCTTCACCGGTCGCGTTCCTGAAACGCAGATGT
GCCTCGCGCCGCACTGCTCCGAACAATAAAGATTCTACAATACTAGCTTTTATGGTTATGAAGAGGAAAA
ATTGGCAGTAACCTGGCCCCACAAACCTTCAAATTAACGAATCAAATTAACAACCATAGGATGATAATGC
GATTAGTTTTTTAGCCTTATTTCTGGGGTAATTAATCAGCGAAGCGATGATTTTTGATCTATTAACAGAT
ATATAAATGGAAAAGCTGCATAACCACTTTAACTAATACTTTCAACATTTTCAGTTTGTATTACTTCTTA
TTCAAATGTCATAAAAGTATCAACAAAAAATTGTTAATATACCTCTATACTTTAACGTCAAGGAGAAAAA
ACAACTAGTGGATCCCCCGGGAAAAAAATGAGCAGGGCTGACCCCAAGAAGAAGAGGAAGGTGGACAAGA
AGTACTCCATTGGGCTCGATATCGGCACAAACAGCGTCGGTTGGGCCGTCATTACGGACGAGTACAAGGT
GCCGAGCAAAAAATTCAAAGTTCTGGGCAATACCGATCGCCACAGCATAAAGAAGAACCTCATTGGCGCC
CTCCTGTTCGACTCCGGGGAGACGGCCGAAGCCACGCGGCTCAAAAGAACAGCACGGCGCAGATATACCC
GCAGAAAGAATCGGATCTGCTACCTGCAGGAGATCTTTAGTAATGAGATGGCTAAGGTGGATGACTCTTT
CTTCCATAGGCTGGAGGAGTCCTTTTTGGTGGAGGAGGATAAAAAGCACGAGCGCCACCCAATCTTTGGC
AATATCGTGGACGAGGTGGCGTACCATGAAAAGTACCCAACCATATATCATCTGAGGAAGAAGCTTGTAG
ACAGTACTGATAAGGCTGACTTGCGGTTGATCTATCTCGCGCTGGCGCATATGATCAAATTTCGGGGACA
CTTCCTCATCGAGGGGGACCTGAACCCAGACAACAGCGATGTCGACAAACTCTTTATCCAACTGGTTCAG
ACTTACAATCAGCTTTTCGAAGAGAACCCGATCAACGCATCCGGAGTTGACGCCAAAGCAATCCTGAGCG
CTAGGCTGTCCAAATCCCGGCGGCTCGAAAACCTCATCGCACAGCTCCCTGGGGAGAAGAAGAACGGCCT
GTTTGGTAATCTTATCGCCCTGTCACTCGGGCTGACCCCCAACTTTAAATCTAACTTCGACCTGGCCGAA
GATGCCAAGCTTCAACTGAGCAAAGACACCTACGATGATGATCTCGACAATCTGCTGGCCCAGATCGGCG
ACCAGTACGCAGACCTTTTTTTGGCGGCAAAGAACCTGTCAGACGCCATTCTGCTGAGTGATATTCTGCG
AGTGAACACGGAGATCACCAAAGCTCCGCTGAGCGCTAGTATGATCAAGCGCTATGATGAGCACCACCAA
GACTTGACTTTGCTGAAGGCCCTTGTCAGACAGCAACTGCCTGAGAAGTACAAGGAAATTTTCTTCGATC
AGTCTAAAAATGGCTACGCCGGATACATTGACGGCGGAGCAAGCCAGGAGGAATTTTACAAATTTATTAA
GCCCATCTTGGAAAAAATGGACGGCACCGAGGAGCTGCTGGTAAAGCTTAACAGAGAAGATCTGTTGCGC
AAACAGCGCACTTTCGACAATGGAAGCATCCCCCACCAGATTCACCTGGGCGAACTGCACGCTATCCTCA
GGCGGCAAGAGGATTTCTACCCCTTTTTGAAAGATAACAGGGAAAAGATTGAGAAAATCCTCACATTTCG
GATACCCTACTATGTAGGCCCCCTCGCCCGGGGAAATTCCAGATTCGCGTGGATGACTCGCAAATCAGAA
GAGACCATCACTCCCTGGAACTTCGAGGAAGTCGTGGATAAGGGGGCCTCTGCCCAGTCCTTCATCGAAA
GGATGACTAACTTTGATAAAAATCTGCCTAACGAAAAGGTGCTTCCTAAACACTCTCTGCTGTACGAGTA
CTTCACAGTTTATAACGAGCTCACCAAGGTCAAATACGTCACAGAAGGGATGAGAAAGCCAGCATTCCTG
TCTGGAGAGCAGAAGAAAGCTATCGTGGACCTCCTCTTCAAGACGAACCGGAAAGTTACCGTGAAACAGC
TCAAAGAAGACTATTTCAAAAAGATTGAATGTTTCGACTCTGTTGAAATCAGCGGAGTGGAGGATCGCTT
CAACGCATCCCTGGGAACGTATCACGATCTCCTGAAAATCATTAAAGACAAGGACTTCCTGGACAATGAG
GAGAACGAGGACATTCTTGAGGACATTGTCCTCACCCTTACGTTGTTTGAAGATAGGGAGATGATTGAAG
AACGCTTGAAAACTTACGCTCATCTCTTCGACGACAAAGTCATGAAACAGCTCAAGAGGCGCCGATATAC
AGGATGGGGGCGGCTGTCAAGAAAACTGATCAATGGGATCCGAGACAAGCAGAGTGGAAAGACAATCCTG
GATTTTCTTAAGTCCGATGGATTTGCCAACCGGAACTTCATGCAGTTGATCCATGATGACTCTCTCACCT
TTAAGGAGGACATCCAGAAAGCACAAGTTTCTGGCCAGGGGGACAGTCTTCACGAGCACATCGCTAATCT
TGCAGGTAGCCCAGCTATCAAAAAGGGAATACTGCAGACCGTTAAGGTCGTGGATGAACTCGTCAAAGTA
ATGGGAAGGCATAAGCCCGAGAATATCGTTATCGAGATGGCCCGAGAGAACCAAACTACCCAGAAGGGAC
AGAAGAACAGTAGGGAAAGGATGAAGAGGATTGAAGAGGGTATAAAAGAACTGGGGTCCCAAATCCTTAA
GGAACACCCAGTTGAAAACACCCAGCTTCAGAATGAGAAGCTCTACCTGTACTACCTGCAGAACGGCAGG
GACATGTACGTGGATCAGGAACTGGACATCAATCGGCTCTCCGACTACGACGTGGATCATATCGTGCCCC
AGTCTTTTCTCAAAGATGATTCTATTGATAATAAAGTGTTGACAAGATCCGATAAAAATAGAGGGAAGAG
TGATAACGTCCCCTCAGAAGAAGTTGTCAAGAAAATGAAAAATTATTGGCGGCAGCTGCTGAACGCCAAA
CTGATCACACAACGGAAGTTCGATAATCTGACTAAGGCTGAACGAGGTGGCCTGTCTGAGTTGGATAAAG
CCGGCTTCATCAAAAGGCAGCTTGTTGAGACACGCCAGATCACCAAGCACGTGGCCCAAATTCTCGATTC
ACGCATGAACACCAAGTACGATGAAAATGACAAACTGATTCGAGAGGTGAAAGTTATTACTCTGAAGTCT
AAGCTGGTCTCAGATTTCAGAAAGGACTTTCAGTTTTATAAGGTGAGAGAGATCAACAATTACCACCATG
CGCATGATGCCTACCTGAATGCAGTGGTAGGCACTGCACTTATCAAAAAATATCCCAAGCTTGAATCTGA
ATTTGTTTACGGAGACTATAAAGTGTACGATGTTAGGAAAATGATCGCAAAGTCTGAGCAGGAAATAGGC
AAGGCCACCGCTAAGTACTTCTTTTACAGCAATATTATGAATTTTTTCAAGACCGAGATTACACTGGCCA
ATGGAGAGATTCGGAAGCGACCACTTATCGAAACAAACGGAGAAACAGGAGAAATCGTGTGGGACAAGGG
TAGGGATTTCGCGACAGTCCGGAAGGTCCTGTCCATGCCGCAGGTGAACATCGTTAAAAAGACCGAAGTA
CAGACCGGAGGCTTCTCCAAGGAAAGTATCCTCCCGAAAAGGAACAGCGACAAGCTGATCGCACGCAAAA
AAGATTGGGACCCCAAGAAATACGGCGGATTCGATTCTCCTACAGTCGCTTACAGTGTACTGGTTGTGGC
CAAAGTGGAGAAAGGGAAGTCTAAAAAACTCAAAAGCGTCAAGGAACTGCTGGGCATCACAATCATGGAG
CGATCAAGCTTCGAAAAAAACCCCATCGACTTTCTCGAGGCGAAAGGATATAAAGAGGTCAAAAAAGACC
TCATCATTAAGCTTCCCAAGTACTCTCTCTTTGAGCTTGAAAACGGCCGGAAACGAATGCTCGCTAGTGC
GGGCGAGCTGCAGAAAGGTAACGAGCTGGCACTGCCCTCTAAATACGTTAATTTCTTGTATCTGGCCAGC
CACTATGAAAAGCTCAAAGGGTCTCCCGAAGATAATGAGCAGAAGCAGCTGTTCGTGGAACAACACAAAC
ACTACCTTGATGAGATCATCGAGCAAATAAGCGAATTCTCCAAAAGAGTGATCCTCGCCGACGCTAACCT
CGATAAGGTGCTTTCTGCTTACAATAAGCACAGGGATAAGCCCATCAGGGAGCAGGCAGAAAACATTATC
CACTTGTTTACTCTGACCAACTTGGGCGCGCCTGCAGCCTTCAAGTACTTCGACACCACCATAGACAGAA
AGCGGTACACCTCTACAAAGGAGGTCCTGGACGCCACACTGATTCATCAGTCAATTACGGGGCTCTATGA
AACAAGAATCGACCTCTCTCAGCTCGGTGGAGACGCAACAAACTTCTCTCTGCTGAAACAAGCCGGAGAT
GTCGAAGAGAATCCTGGACCGAAGTCCGCTGAATACTTGAACACCTTCAGATTGAGAAATTTGGGTTTGC
CAGTCATGAACAACTTGCACGATATGTCTAAGGCTACCAGAATTTCTGTTGAAACCTTGAGATTATTGAT
CTACACCGCCGATTTCAGATACAGAATCTACACTGTTGAAAAGAAGGGTCCAGAAAAGAGAATGAGAACT
ATCTACCAACCATCCAGAGAATTGAAGGCTTTACAAGGTTGGGTTTTGAGAAACATCTTGGACAAGTTAT
CCTCCTCCCCATTTTCTATCGGTTTTGAAAAGCACCAATCCATCTTGAACAATGCCACTCCACATATTGG
TGCCAACTTCATTTTGAACATCGACTTGGAAGATTTCTTCCCATCTTTGACTGCTAACAAGGTTTTCGGT
GTTTTCCATTCTTTGGGTTACAACAGATTGATCTCCTCTGTTTTGACCAAGATTTGCTGCTACAAGAACT
TGTTGCCACAAGGTGCTCCATCTTCTCCAAAATTGGCTAACTTGATTTGCTCCAAGTTGGACTACAGAAT
TCAAGGTTATGCTGGTTCTAGAGGTTTGATATACACTAGATACGCTGATGACTTGACCTTGTCTGCTCAA
TCTATGAAGAAAGTTGTTAAGGCCAGAGACTTCTTGTTCTCCATTATTCCATCAGAAGGTTTGGTCATCA
ACTCCAAAAAGACCTGTATTTCTGGTCCAAGATCCCAAAGAAAAGTTACCGGTTTGGTTATCTCCCAAGA
AAAGGTTGGTATTGGTAGAGAAAAGTACAAAGAAATCAGAGCCAAGATCCACCATATTTTCTGCGGTAAA
TCCTCCGAAATCGAACATGTTAGAGGTTGGTTGTCTTTCATCTTGTCCGTTGATTCTAAGTCCCACAGAA
GATTGATTACCTACATCTCTAAGTTGGAAAAGAAGTACGGTAAGAACCCATTGAACAAGGCTAAGACTCC
ACCAAAGAAGAAAAGAAAGGTCTGATCTCTTCTCGAGTCATGTAATTAGTTATGTCACGCTTACATTCAC
GCCCTCCCCCCACATCCGCTCTAACCGAAAAGGAAGGAGTTAGACAACCTGAAGTCTAGGTCCCTATTTA
TTTTTTTATAGTTATGTTAGTATTAAGAACGTTATTTATATTTCAAATTTTTCTTTTTTTTCTGTACAGA
CGCGTGTACGCATGTAACATTATACTGAAAACCTTGCTTGAGAAGGTTTTGGGACGCTCGAAGGCTTTAA
TTTCACCGCGGTGGAGCTCCAGCTTTTGTTCCCTTTAGTGAGGGTTAATTGCGCGCTTGGCGTAATCATG
GTCATAGCTGTTTCCTGTGTGAAATTGTTATCCGCTCACAATTCCACACAACATACGAGCCGGAAGCATA
AAGTGTAAAGCCTGGGGTGCCTAATGAGTGAGCTAACTCACATTAATTGCGTTGCGCTCACTGCCCGCTT
TCCAGTCGGGAAACCTGTCGTGCCAGCTGCATTAATGAATCGGCCAACGCGCGGGGAGAGGCGGTTTGCG
TATTGGGCGCTCTTCCGCTTCCTCGCTCACTGACTCGCTGCGCTCGGTCGTTCGGCTGCGGCGAGCGGTA
TCAGCTCACTCAAAGGCGGTAATACGGTTATCCACAGAATCAGGGGATAACGCAGGAAAGAACATGTGAG
CAAAAGGCCAGCAAAAGGCCAGGAACCGTAAAAAGGCCGCGTTGCTGGCGTTTTTCCATAGGCTCCGCCC
CCCTGACGAGCATCACAAAAATCGACGCTCAAGTCAGAGGTGGCGAAACCCGACAGGACTATAAAGATAC
CAGGCGTTTCCCCCTGGAAGCTCCCTCGTGCGCTCTCCTGTTCCGACCCTGCCGCTTACCGGATACCTGT
CCGCCTTTCTCCCTTCGGGAAGCGTGGCGCTTTCTCATAGCTCACGCTGTAGGTATCTCAGTTCGGTGTA
GGTCGTTCGCTCCAAGCTGGGCTGTGTGCACGAACCCCCCGTTCAGCCCGACCGCTGCGCCTTATCCGGT
AACTATCGTCTTGAGTCCAACCCGGTAAGACACGACTTATCGCCACTGGCAGCAGCCACTGGTAACAGGA
TTAGCAGAGCGAGGTATGTAGGCGGTGCTACAGAGTTCTTGAAGTGGTGGCCTAACTACGGCTACACTAG
AAGAACAGTATTTGGTATCTGCGCTCTGCTGAAGCCAGTTACCTTCGGAAAAAGAGTTGGTAGCTCTTGA
TCCGGCAAACAAACCACCGCTGGTAGCGGTGGTTTTTTTGTTTGCAAGCAGCAGATTACGCGCAGAAAAA
AAGGATCTCAAGAAGATCCTTTGATCTTTTCTACGGGGTCTGACGCTCAGTGGAACGAAAACTCACGTTA
AGGGATTTTGGTCATGAGATTATCAAAAAGGATCTTCACCTAGATCCTTTTAAATTAAAAATGAAGTTTT
AAATCAATCTAAAGTATATATGAGTAAACTTGGTCTGACAGTTACCAATGCTTAATCAGTGAGGCACCTA
TCTCAGCGATCTGTCTATTTCGTTCATCCATAGTTGCCTGACTCCCCGTCGTGTAGATAACTACGATACG
GGAGGGCTTACCATCTGGCCCCAGTGCTGCAATGATACCGCGAGACCCACGCTCACCGGCTCCAGATTTA
TCAGCAATAAACCAGCCAGCCGGAAGGGCCGAGCGCAGAAGTGGTCCTGCAACTTTATCCGCCTCCATCC
AGTCTATTAATTGTTGCCGGGAAGCTAGAGTAAGTAGTTCGCCAGTTAATAGTTTGCGCAACGTTGTTGC
CATTGCTACAGGCATCGTGGTGTCACGCTCGTCGTTTGGTATGGCTTCATTCAGCTCCGGTTCCCAACGA
TCAAGGCGAGTTACATGATCCCCCATGTTGTGCAAAAAAGCGGTTAGCTCCTTCGGTCCTCCGATCGTTG
TCAGAAGTAAGTTGGCCGCAGTGTTATCACTCATGGTTATGGCAGCACTGCATAATTCTCTTACTGTCAT
GCCATCCGTAAGATGCTTTTCTGTGACTGGTGAGTACTCAACCAAGTCATTCTGAGAATAGTGTATGCGG
CGACCGAGTTGCTCTTGCCCGGCGTCAATACGGGATAATACCGCGCCACATAGCAGAACTTTAAAAGTGC
TCATCATTGGAAAACGTTCTTCGGGGCGAAAACTCTCAAGGATCTTACCGCTGTTGAGATCCAGTTCGAT
GTAACCCACTCGTGCACCCAACTGATCTTCAGCATCTTTTACTTTCACCAGCGTTTCTGGGTGAGCAAAA
ACAGGAAGGCAAAATGCCGCAAAAAAGGGAATAAGGGCGACACGGAAATGTTGAATACTCATACTCTTCC
TTTTTCAATATTATTGAAGCATTTATCAGGGTTATTGTCTCATGAGCGGATACATATTTGAATGTATTTA
GAAAAATAAACAAATAGGGGTTCCGCGCACATTTCCCCGAAAAGTGCCACCTGACGTCTAAGAAACCATT
ATTATCATGACATTAACCTATAAAAATAGGCGTATCACGAGGCCCTTTCGTCTCGCGCGTTTCGGTGATG
ACGGTGAAAACCTCTGACACATGCAGCTCCCGGAGACGGTCACAGCTTGTCTGTAAGCGGATGCCGGGAG
CAGACAAGCCCGTCAGGGCGCGTCAGCGGGTGTTGGCGGGTGTCGGGGCTGGCTTAACTATGCGGCATCA
GAGCAGATTGTACTGAGAGTGCACCATAAATTCCCGTTTTAAGAGCTTGGTGAGCGCTAGGAGTCACTGC
CAGGTATCGTTTGAACACGGCATTAGTCAGGGAAGTCATAACACAGTCCTTTCCCGCAATTTTCTTTTTC
TATTACTCTTGGCCTCCTCTAGTACACTCTATATTTTTTTATGCCTCGGTAATGATTTTCATTTTTTTTT
TTCCACCTAGCGGATGACTCTTTTTTTTTCTTAGCGATTGGCATTATCACATAATGAATTATACATTATA
TAAAGTAATGTGATTTCTTCGAAGAATATACTAAAAAATGAGCAGGCAAGATAAACGAAGGCAAAGATGA
CAGAGCAGAAAGCCCTAGTAAAGCGTATTACAAATGAAACCAAGATTCAGATTGCGATCTCTTTAAAGGG
TGGTCCCCTAGCGATAGAGCACTCGATCTTCCCAGAAAAAGAGGCAGAAGCAGTAGCAGAACAGGCCACA
CAATCGCAAGTGATTAACGTCCACACAGGTATAGGGTTTCTGGACCATATGATACATGCTCTGGCCAAGC
ATTCCGGCTGGTCGCTAATCGTTGAGTGCATTGGTGACTTACACATAGACGACCATCACACCACTGAAGA
CTGCGGGATTGCTCTCGGTCAAGCTTTTAAAGAGGCCCTAGGGGCCGTGCGTGGAGTAAAAAGGTTTGGA
TCAGGATTTGCGCCTTTGGATGAGGCACTTTCCAGAGCGGTGGTAGATCTTTCGAACAGGCCGTACGCAG
TTGTCGAACTTGGTTTGCAAAGGGAGAAAGTAGGAGATCTCTCTTGCGAGATGATCCCGCATTTTCTTGA
AAGCTTTGCAGAGGCTAGCAGAATTACCCTCCACGTTGATTGTCTGCGAGGCAAGAATGATCATCACCGT
AGTGAGAGTGCGTTCAAGGCTCTTGCGGTTGCCATAAGAGAAGCCACCTCGCCCAATGGTACCAACGATG
TTCCCTCCACCAAAGGTGTTCTTATGTAGTGACACCGATTATTTAAAGCTGCAGCATACGATATATATAC
ATGTGTATATATGTATACCTATGAATGTCAGTAAGTATGTATACGAACAGTATGATACTGAAGATGACAA
GGTAATGCATCATTCTATACGTGTCATTCTGAACGAGGCGCGCTTTCCTTTTTTCTTTTTGCTTTTTCTT
TTTTTTTCTCTTGAACTCGACGGATCTATGCGGTGTGAAATACCGCACAGATGCGTAAGGAGAAAATACC
GCATCAGGAAATTGTAAGCGTTAATATTTTGTTAAAATTCGCGTTAAATTTTTGTTAAATCAGCTCATTT
TTTAACCAATAGGCCGAAATCGGCAAAATCCCTTATAAATCAAAAGAATAGACCGAGATAGGGT
[37 nt withheld, positions 10005-10041]
AAAGAACGTGGACTCCAACGTCAAAGG
[49 nt withheld, positions 10069-10117]
T
[91 nt withheld, positions 10119-10209]
G
[124 nt withheld, positions 10211-10334]
CCATTCGCCATTCAGGCTGCGCAACTGTTGGGAAGGGCGATCGGTGCGGGCCTCTTCGCTATTACGCCAG
